>Addgene plasmid #47640 | pCS-PesaRlux | depositor full sequence | sequence record 68111 | Full plasmid. Sequence between XhoI and BamHI sites (PesaR insert) verified by sequencing.
GCAGATTGAGTAACCGTGAATGTTTGTACAAATGTTTCAAAGATGTTACTATGAGTGTCCCGGCCAGCAT
CACTTTATATTTTGTGACGTCTGGCCGGACGTTTTCCCTAGTGTTGGCTGTTTTAGCGACCTGGCCGTAC
AGGTCAGGTTTTTTTTTACCGCTAAACAACTGAAGCCATTGTAACCTCTGAATGATTCATTGTAAGTTAC
TCTTAAGTATCATCTTGCCTGTACTATAGTGCAGGTTAAGTCCACGTTAAGTAAAAGAAGCAGCGGATCC
TCTAGTTGCGGCCGCAAAATGGATGGCAAATATGACTAAAAAAATTTCATTCATTATTAACGGCCAGGTT
GAAATCTTTCCCGAAAGTGATGATTTAGTGCAATCCATTAATTTTGGTGATAATAGTGTTTACCTGCCAA
TATTGAATGACTCTCATGTAAAAAACATTATTGATTGTAATGGAAATAACGAATTACGGTTGCATAACAT
TGTCAATTTTCTCTATACGGTAGGGCAAAGATGGAAAAATGAAGAATACTCAAGACGCAGGACATACATT
CGTGACTTAAAAAAATATATGGGATATTCAGAAGAAATGGCTAAGCTAGAGGCCAATTGGATATCTATGA
TTTTATGTTCTAAAGGCGGCCTTTATGATGTTGTAGAAAATGAACTTGGTTCTCGCCATATCATGGATGA
ATGGCTACCTCAGGATGAAAGTTATGTTCGGGCTTTTCCGAAAGGTAAATCTGTACATCTGTTGGCAGGT
AATGTTCCATTATCTGGGATCATGTCTATATTACGCGCAATTTTAACTAAGAATCAGTGTATTATAAAAA
CATCGTCAACCGATCCTTTTACCGCTAATGCATTAGCGTTAAGTTTTATTGATGTAGACCCTAATCATCC
GATAACGCGCTCTTTATCTGTTATATATTGGCCCCACCAAGGTGATACATCACTCGCAAAAGAAATTATG
CGACATGCGGATGTTATTGTCGCTTGGGGAGGGCCAGATGCGATTAATTGGGCGGTAGAGCATGCGCCAT
CTTATGCTGATGTGATTAAATTTGGTTCTAAAAAGAGTCTTTGCATTATCGATAATCCTGTTGATTTGAC
GTCCGCAGCGACAGGTGCGGCTCATGATGTTTGTTTTTACGATCAGCGAGCTTGTTTTTCTGCCCAAAAC
ATATATTACATGGGAAATCATTATGAGGAATTTAAGTTAGCGTTGATAGAAAAACTTAATCTATATGCGC
ATATATTACCGAATGCCAAAAAAGATTTTGATGAAAAGGCGGCCTATTCTTTAGTTCAAAAAGAAAGCTT
GTTTGCTGGATTAAAAGTAGAGGTGGATATTCATCAACGTTGGATGATTATTGAGTCAAATGCAGGTGTG
GAATTTAATCAACCACTTGGCAGATGTGTGTACCTTCATCACGTCGATAATATTGAGCAAATATTGCCTT
ATGTTCAAAAAAATAAGACGCAAACCATATCTATTTTTCCTTGGGAGTCATCATTTAAATATCGAGATGC
GTTAGCATTAAAAGGTGCGGAAAGGATTGTAGAAGCAGGAATGAATAACATATTTCGAGTTGGTGGATCT
CATGACGGAATGAGACCGTTGCAACGATTAGTGACATATATTTCTCATGAAAGGCCATCTAACTATACGG
CTAAGGATGTTGCGGTTGAAATAGAACAGACTCGATTCCTGGAAGAAGATAAGTTCCTTGTATTTGTCCC
ATAATAGGTAAAAGTATGGAAAATGAATCAAAATATAAAACCATCGACCACGTTATTTGTGTTGAAGGAA
ATAAAAAAATTCATGTTTGGGAAACGCTGCCAGAAGAAAACAGCCCAAAGAGAAAGAATGCCATTATTAT
TGCGTCTGGTTTTGCCCGCAGGATGGATCATTTTGCTGGTCTGGCGGAATATTTATCGCGGAATGGATTT
CATGTGATCCGCTATGATTCGCTTCACCACGTTGGATTGAGTTCAGGGACAATTGATGAATTTACAATGT
CTATAGGAAAGCAGAGCTTGTTAGCAGTGGTTGATTGGTTAACTACACGAAAAATAAATAACTTCGGTAT
GTTGGCTTCAAGCTTATCTGCGCGGATAGCTTATGCAAGCCTATCTGAAATCAATGCTTCGTTTTTAATC
ACCGCAGTCGGTGTTGTTAACTTAAGATATTCTCTTGAAAGAGCTTTAGGGTTTGATTATCTCAGTCTAC
CCATTAATGAATTGCCGGATAATCTAGATTTTGAAGGCCATAAATTGGGTGCTGAAGTCTTTGCGAGAGA
TTGTCTTGATTTTGGTTGGGAAGATTTAGCTTCTACAATTAATAACATGATGTATCTTGATATACCGTTT
ATTGCTTTTACTGCAAATAACGATAATTGGGTCAAGCAAGATGAAGTTATCACATTGTTATCAAATATTC
GTAGTAATCGATGCAAGATATATTCTTTGTTAGGAAGTTCGCATGACTTGAGTGAAAATTTAGTGGTCCT
GCGCAATTTTTATCAATCGGTTACGAAAGCCGCTATCGCGATGGATAATGATCATCTGGATATTGATGTT
GATATTACTGAACCGTCATTTGAACATTTAACTATTGCGACAGTCAATGAACGCCGAATGAGAATTGAGA
TTGAAAATCAAGCAATTTCTCTGTCTTAAAATCTATTGAGATATTCTATCACTCAAATAGCAATATAAGG
ACTCTCTATGAAATTTGGAAACTTTTTGCTTACATACCAACCTCCCCAATTTTCTCAAACAGAGGTAATG
AAACGTTTGGTTAAATTAGGTCGCATCTCTGAGGAGTGTGGTTTTGATACCGTATGGTTACTGGAGCATC
ATTTCACGGAGTTTGGTTTGCTTGGTAACCCTTATGTCGCTGCTGCATATTTACTTGGCGCGACTAAAAA
ATTGAATGTAGGAACTGCCGCTATTGTTCTTCCCACAGCCCATCCAGTACGCCAACTTGAAGATGTGAAT
TTATTGGATCAAATGTCAAAAGGACGATTTCGGTTTGGTATTTGCCGAGGGCTTTACAACAAGGACTTTC
GCGTATTCGGCACAGATATGAATAACAGTCGCGCCTTAGCGGAATGCTGGTACGGGCTGATAAAGAATGG
CATGACAGAGGGATATATGGAAGCTGATAATGAACATATCAAGTTCCATAAGGTAAAAGTAAACCCCGCG
GCGTATAGCAGAGGTGGCGCACCGGTTTATGTGGTGGCTGAATCAGCTTCGACGACTGAGTGGGCTGCTC
AATTTGGCCTACCGATGATATTAAGTTGGATTATAAATACTAACGAAAAGAAAGCACAACTTGAGCTTTA
TAATGAAGTGGCTCAAGAATATGGGCACGATATTCATAATATCGACCATTGCTTATCATATATAACATCT
GTAGATCATGACTCAATTAAAGCGAAAGAGATTTGCCGGAAATTTCTGGGGCATTGGTATGATTCTTATG
TGAATGCTACGACTATTTTTGATGATTCAGACCAAACAAGAGGTTATGATTTCAATAAAGGGCAGTGGCG
TGACTTTGTATTAAAAGGACATAAAGATACTAATCGCCGTATTGATTACAGTTACGAAATCAATCCCGTG
GGAACGCCGCAGGAATGTATTGACATAATTCAAAAAGACATTGATGCTACAGGAATATCAAATATTTGTT
GTGGATTTGAAGCTAATGGAACAGTAGACGAAATTATTGCTTCCATGAAGCTCTTCCAGTCTGATGTCAT
GCCATTTCTTAAAGAAAAACAACGTTCGCTATTATATTAGCTAAGGAGAAAGAAATGAAATTTGGATTGT
TCTTCCTTAACTTCATCAATTCAACAACTGTTCAAGAACAAAGTATAGTTCGCATGCAGGAAATAACGGA
GTATGTTGATAAGTTGAATTTTGAACAGATTTTAGTGTATGAAAATCATTTTTCAGATAATGGTGTTGTC
GGCGCTCCTCTGACTGTTTCTGGTTTTCTGCTCGGTTTAACAGAGAAAATTAAAATTGGTTCATTAAATC
ACATCATTACAACTCATCATCCTGTCGCCATAGCGGAGGAAGCTTGCTTATTGGATCAGTTAAGTGAAGG
GAGATTTATTTTAGGGTTTAGTGATTGCGAAAAAAAAGATGAAATGCATTTTTTTAATCGCCCGGTTGAA
TATCAACAGCAACTATTTGAAGAGTGTTATGAAATCATTAACGATGCTTTAACAACAGGCTATTGTAATC
CAGATAACGATTTTTATAGCTTCCCTAAAATATCTGTAAATCCCCATGCTTATACGCCAGGCGGACCTCG
GAAATATGTAACAGCAACCAGTCATCATATTGTTGAGTGGGCGGCCAAAAAAGGTATTCCTCTCATCTTT
AAGTGGGATGATTCTAATGATGTTAGATATGAATATGCTGAAAGATATAAAGCCGTTGCGGATAAATATG
ACGTTGACCTATCAGAGATAGACCATCAGTTAATGATATTAGTTAACTATAACGAAGATAGTAATAAAGC
TAAACAAGAGACGCGTGCATTTATTAGTGATTATGTTCTTGAAATGCACCCTAATGAAAATTTCGAAAAT
AAACTTGAAGAAATAATTGCAGAAAACGCTGTCGGAAATTATACGGAGTGTATAACTGCGGCTAAGTTGG
CAATTGAAAAGTGTGGTGCGAAAAGTGTATTGCTGTCCTTTGAACCAATGAATGATTTGATGAGCCAAAA
AAATGTAATCAATATTGTTGATGATAATATTAAGAAGTACCACATGGAATATACCTAATAGATTTCGAGT
TGCAGCGAGGCGGCAAGTGAACGAATCCCCAGGAGCATAGATAACTATGTGACTGGGGTGAGTGAAAGCA
GCCAACAAAGCAGCAGCTTGAAAGATGAAGGGTATAAAAGAGTATGACAGCAGTGCTGCCATACTTTCTA
ATATTATCTTGAGGAGTAAAACAGGTATGACTTCATATGTTGATAAACAAGAAATTACAGCAAGCTCAGA
AATTGATGATTTGATTTTTTCGAGCGATCCATTAGTGTGGTCTTACGACGAGCAGGAAAAAATCAGAAAG
AAACTTGTGCTTGATGCATTTCGTAATCATTATAAACATTGTCGAGAATATCGTCACTACTGTCAGGCAC
ACAAAGTAGATGACAATATTACGGAAATTGATGACATACCTGTATTCCCAACATCGGTTTTTAAGTTTAC
TCGCTTATTAACTTCTCAGGAAAACGAGATTGAAAGTTGGTTTACCAGTAGCGGCACGAATGGTTTAAAA
AGTCAGGTGGCGCGTGACAGATTAAGTATTGAGAGACTCTTAGGCTCTGTGAGTTATGGCATGAAATATG
TTGGTAGTTGGTTTGATCATCAAATAGAATTAGTCAATTTGGGACCAGATAGATTTAATGCTCATAATAT
TTGGTTTAAATATGTTATGAGTTTGGTGGAATTGTTATATCCTACGACATTTACCGTAACAGAAGAACGA
ATAGATTTTGTTAAAACATTGAATAGTCTTGAACGAATAAAAAATCAAGGGAAAGATCTTTGTCTTATTG
GTTCGCCATACTTTATTTATTTACTCTGCCATTATATGAAAGATAAAAAAATCTCATTTTCTGGAGATAA
AAGCCTTTATATCATAACCGGAGGCGGCTGGAAAAGTTACGAAAAAGAATCTCTGAAACGTGATGATTTC
AATCATCTTTTATTTGATACTTTCAATCTCAGTGATATTAGTCAGATCCGAGATATATTTAATCAAGTTG
AACTCAACACTTGTTTCTTTGAGGATGAAATGCAGCGTAAACATGTTCCGCCGTGGGTATATGCGCGAGC
GCTTGATCCTGAAACGTTGAAACCTGTACCTGATGGAACGCCGGGGTTGATGAGTTATATGGATGCGTCA
GCAACCAGTTATCCAGCATTTATTGTTACCGATGATGTCGGGATAATTAGCAGAGAATATGGTAAGTATC
CCGGCGTGCTCGTTGAAATTTTACGTCGCGTCAATACGAGGACGCAGAAAGGGTGTGCTTTAAGCTTAAC
CGAAGCGTTTGATAGTTGATATCCTTTGCCTGCGGCCGCAACTAGAGGCATCAAATAAAACGAAAGGCTC
AGTCGAAAGACTGGGCCTTTCGTTTTATCTGTTGTTTGTCGGTGAACGCTCTCCTGAGTAGGACAAATCC
GCCGCCCTAGACCTAGCCTTAATAAGGCCTTAATTAAGGCTAGTAATTATCATTGACTAGCCCATCTCAA
TTGGTATAGTGATTAAAATCACCTAGACCAATTGAGATGTATGTCTGAATTAGTTGTTTTCAAAGCAAAT
GAACTAGCGATTAGTCGCTATGACTTAACGGAGCATGAAACCAAGCTAATTTTATGCTGTGTGGCACTAC
TCAACCCCACGATTGAAAACCCTACAAGGAAAGAACGGACGGTATCGTTCACTTATAACCAATACGCTCA
GATGATGAACATCAGTAGGGAAAATGCTTATGGTGTATTAGCTAAAGCAACCAGAGAGCTGATGACGAGA
ACTGTGGAAATCAGGAATCCTTTGGTTAAAGGCTTTGAGATTTTCCAGTGGACAAACTATGCCAAGTTCT
CAAGCGAAAAATTAGAATTAGTTTTTAGTGAAGAGATATTGCCTTATCTTTTCCAGTTAAAAAAATTCAT
AAAATATAATCTGGAACATGTTAAGTCTTTTGAAAACAAATACTCTATGAGGATTTATGAGTGGTTATTA
AAAGAACTAACACAAAAGAAAACTCACAAGGCAAATATAGAGATTAGCCTTGATGAATTTAAGTTCATGT
TAATGCTTGAAAATAACTACCATGAGTTTAAAAGGCTTAACCAATGGGTTTTGAAACCAATAAGTAAAGA
TTTAAACACTTACAGCAATATGAAATTGGTGGTTGATAAGCGAGGCCGCCCGACTGATACGTTGATTTTC
CAAGTTGAACTAGATAGACAAATGGATCTCGTAACCGAACTTGAGAACAACCAGATAAAAATGAATGGTG
ACAAAATACCAACAACCATTACATCAGATTCCTACCTACGTAACGGACTAAGAAAAACACTACACGATGC
TTTAACTGCAAAAATTCAGCTCACCAGTTTTGAGGCAAAATTTTTGAGTGACATGCAAAGTAAGCATGAT
CTCAATGGTTCGTTCTCATGGCTCACGCAAAAACAACGAACCACACTAGAGAACATACTGGCTAAATACG
GAAGGATCTGAGGTTCTTATGGCTCTTGTATCTATCAGTGAAGCATCAAGACTAACAAACAAAAGTAGAA
CAACTGTTCACCGTTAGATATCAAAGGGAAAACTGTCCATATGCACAGATGAAAACGGTGTAAAAAAGAT
AGATACATCAGAGCTTTTACGAGTTTTTGGTGCATTTAAAGCTGTTCACCATGAACAGATCGACAATGTA
ACAGATGAACAGCATGTAACACCTAATAGAACAGGTGAAACCAGTAAAACAAAGCAACTAGAACATGAAA
TTGAACACCTGAGACAACTTGTTACAGCTCAACAGTCACACATAGACAGCCTGAAACAGGCGATGCTGCT
TATCGAATCAAAGCTGCCGACAACACGGGAGCCAGTGACGCCTCCCGTGGGGAAAAAATCATGGCAATTC
TGGAAGAAATAGCGCTTTCAGCCGGCAAACCTGAAGCCGGATCTGCGATTCTGATAACAAACTAGCAACA
CCAGAACAGCCCGTTTGCGGGCAGCAAAACCCGTACCCCTTAATTAAGGTCCTTTTCCTTTGAGTTGTGG
GTATCTGTAAATTCTGCTAGACCTTTGCTGGAAAACTTGTAAATTCTGCTAGACCCTCTGTAAATTCCGC
TAGACCTTTGTGTGTTTTTTTTGTTTATATTCAAGTGGTTATAATTTATAGAATAAAGAAAGAATAAAAA
AAGATAAAAAGAATAGATCCCAGCCCTGTGTATAACTCACTACTTTAGTCAGTTCCGCAGTATTACAAAA
GGATGTCGCAAACGCTGTTTGCTCCTCTACAAAACAGACCTTAAAACCCTAAAGGCTTAAGTAGCACCCT
CGCAAGCTCGGGCAAATCGCTGAATATTCCTTTTGTCTCCGACCATCAGGCACCTGAGTCGCTGTCTTTT
TCGTGACATTCAGTTCGCTGCGCTCACGGCTCTGGCAGTGAATGGGGGTAAATGGCACTACAGGCGCCTT
TTATGGATTCATGCAAGGAAACTACCCATAATACAAGAAAAGCCCGTCACGGGCTTCTCAGGGCGTTTTA
TGGCGGGTCTGCTATGTGGTGCTATCTGACTTTTTGCTGTTCAGCAGTTCCTGCCCTCTGATTTTCCAGT
CTGACCACTTCGGATTATCCCGTGACAGGTCATTCAGACTGGCTAATGCACCCAGTAAGGCAGCGGTATC
ATCAACAGGCTTACCCGTCTTACTGTCCCTAGTGCTTGGATTCTCACCAATAAAAAACGCCCGGCGGCAA
CCGAGCGTTCTGAACAAATCCAGATGGAGTTCTGAGGTCATTACTGGATCTATCAACAGGAGTCCAAGCG
AGCTCTCGAACCCCAGAGTCCCGCTCAGAAGAACTCGTCAAGAAGGCGATAGAAGGCGATGCGCTGCGAA
TCGGGAGCGGCGATACCGTAAAGCACGAGGAAGCGGTCAGCCCATTCGCCGCCAAGCTCTTCAGCAATAT
CACGGGTAGCCAACGCTATGTCCTGATAGCGGTCCGCCACACCCAGCCGGCCACAGTCGATGAATCCAGA
AAAGCGGCCATTTTCCACCATGATATTCGGCAAGCAGGCATCGCCATGGGTCACGACGAGATCCTCGCCG
TCGGGCATGCGCGCCTTGAGCCTGGCGAACAGTTCGGCTGGCGCGAGCCCCTGATGCTCTTCGTCCAGAT
CATCCTGATCGACAAGACCGGCTTCCATCCGAGTACGTGCTCGCTCGATGCGATGTTTCGCTTGGTGGTC
GAATGGGCAGGTAGCCGGATCAAGCGTATGCAGCCGCCGCATTGCATCAGCCATGATGGATACTTTCTCG
GCAGGAGCAAGGTGAGATGACAGGAGATCCTGCCCCGGCACTTCGCCCAATAGCAGCCAGTCCCTTCCCG
CTTCAGTGACAACGTCGAGCACAGCTGCGCAAGGAACGCCCGTCGTGGCCAGCCACGATAGCCGCGCTGC
CTCGTCCTGCAGTTCATTCAGGGCACCGGACAGGTCGGTCTTGACAAAAAGAACCGGGCGCCCCTGCGCT
GACAGCCGGAACACGGCGGCATCAGAGCAGCCGATTGTCTGTTGTGCCCAGTCATAGCCGAATAGCCTCT
CCACCCAAGCGGCCGGAGAACCTGCGTGCAATCCATCTTGTTCAATCATGCGAAACGATCCTCATCCTGT
CTCTTGATCAGATCTTGATCCCCTGCGCCATCAGATCCTTGGCGGCAAGAAAGCCATCCAGTTTACTTTG
CAGGGCTTCCCAACCTTACCAGAGGGCGCCCCAGCTGGCAATTCCGACGTCTAAGAAACCATTATTATCA
TGACATTAACCTATAAAAATAGGCGTATCACGAGGCCCTTTCGTCTTCACCTCGAG
Features (pLannotate 1.2.2; 12 found; start..end, strand, type, name):
    312..1754    +  CDS            LuxC: LuxC fatty acid reductase; luxC; from the Photorhabdus luminescens bioluminescence operon
   1766..2689    +  CDS            LuxD: LuxD acyltransferase; luxD; from the Photorhabdus luminescens bioluminescence operon
   2738..3820    +  CDS            LuxA: LuxA luciferase subunit; luxA; from the Photorhabdus luminescens bioluminescence operon
   3835..4815    +  CDS            luxB: LUXB1_PHOLU - Experimental evidence at protein level: Swiss-Prot protein existence level 1. Light-emitting reaction in luminous bacteria. The specific role of the beta subunit is unknown, but it is absolutely required for bioluminescence activity. From Photorhabdus luminescens (Xenorhabdus luminescens).
   4997..6109    +  CDS            LuxE: LuxE; luxE; from the Photorhabdus luminescens bioluminescence operon
   6142..6228    +  terminator     rrnB T1 terminator: Escherichia coli rrnB; transcription terminator T1 from the E. coli rrnB gene
   6270..6293    +  rep_origin     pSC101 ori (fragment): low-copy replication origin that requires the Rep101 protein
   6341..7291    +  CDS            Rep101: RepA protein needed for replication with the pSC101 origin; rep101
   7819..8018    -  rep_origin     pSC101 ori (fragment): low-copy replication origin that requires the Rep101 protein
   8510..8604    -  terminator     lambda t0 terminator: transcription terminator from phage lambda
   8638..9429    -  CDS            neo: KKA2_KLEPN - Also known as kan, nptII. Experimental evidence at protein level: Swiss-Prot protein existence level 1. Resistance to kanamycin, neomycin, paromomycin, ribostamycin, butirosin and gentamicin B. From Klebsiella pneumoniae.
   9461..9580    -  CDS            tnpA (fragment): TN5P_ECOLX - Also known as tnp. Experimental evidence at protein level: Swiss-Prot protein existence level 1. Mediates transposition of transposon Tn5 by a 'cut and paste' mechanism. First, the monomeric transposase binds the 19 bp inverted DNA repeats flanking the transposon. Then, dimerization of the DNA- bound transposase creates a synaptic DNA complex. After nicking of the first DNA strand, excision of the transposon proceeds through a series of intermediates. The transposase then mediates the insertion of the transposon at a new site by strand transfer. The activity of the wild- type tran
