[The description below was written by a language model from this plasmid's Addgene catalogue record and pLannotate feature annotations shown in this document.]
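Description:
pCS-PesaRlux is a low-copy bacterial reporter plasmid in which the wild-type esaR promoter (PesaR) from Pantoea stewartii subsp. stewartii drives a bioluminescence operon. It is built on the pCS26 backbone, a promoterless lux reporter vector, and totals 9,646 bp. Replication relies on the pSC101 origin together with the Rep101 (RepA) protein it requires, which accounts for the low copy number. Selection is by kanamycin through the neo/nptII gene, next to which a short leftover fragment of the Tn5 transposase coding sequence is annotated. A lambda t0 terminator follows the resistance gene.

The promoter fragment sits between retained XhoI and BamHI sites immediately upstream of luxCDABE from Photorhabdus luminescens. The catalogue lists it as a 286 bp insert, while the depositor comments give 274 bp of PesaR sequence. It is not itself annotated in the feature table. LuxA and LuxB form the luciferase, while LuxC, LuxD and LuxE supply the fatty aldehyde substrate, so cells emit light without added substrate and luminescence reports transcription from PesaR. An rrnB T1 terminator closes the operon. According to the sequence record, only the region between the two cloning sites was verified by sequencing.

EsaR is a quorum-sensing regulator, and the plasmid comes from work on its directed evolution for greater signal sensitivity. In that setting the construct serves as a luminescent readout of regulator activity at its native promoter. EsaR itself is not encoded here and would have to be provided separately. The record classes the plasmid as a bacterial expression and synthetic biology vector.
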