Addgene plasmid #47640: pCS-PesaRlux
Purpose: wt esaR promoter in pCS26
Depositing lab: Cynthia Collins. Depositing organization: Rensselaer Polytechnic Institute. Publication: Directed evolution of the quorum-sensing regulator EsaR for increased signal sensitivity. Shong J, Huang YM, Bystroff C, Collins CH. ACS Chem Biol. 2013 Apr 19;8(4):789-95. doi: 10.1021/cb3006402. Epub 2013 Feb 6. PubMed 23363022.
Backbone
  Vector backbone: pCS26
  Backbone manufacturer: M. Surette (McMaster University)
  Backbone size w/o insert (bp): 9360
  Total vector size (bp): 9646
  Vector type: Bacterial Expression, Synthetic Biology
Growth in bacteria
  Bacterial resistance: Kanamycin, 50 μg/mL
  Growth temperature: 37°C
  Growth strain: DH5alpha
  Copy number: Low Copy
Gene/Insert
  Gene/Insert name: PesaR (alt name: esaR promoter)
  Species: Pantoea stewartii subsp. stewartii
  Insert size (bp): 286
  Promoter: PesaR
  Cloning method: Restriction Enzyme; 5′ cloning site XhoI (not destroyed); 3′ cloning site BamHI (not destroyed)
  Sequencing primers: 5′ CCAGCTGGCAATTCCGA; 3′ AATCATCACTTTCGGGAA
Resource information
  A portion of this plasmid was derived from a plasmid made by: We amplified PesaR from pTDM7 (obtained from S. von Bodman, Minogue et al., 2002, Mol. Microbiol.). We received pCS26 from M. Surette (Beeston et al., 2002, J. Bacteriol.).
Terms and licenses: Academic/Nonprofit Terms; Industry Terms: Not Available to Industry
Depositor comments: PesaR (274 bp, indicated as lowercase letters in the partial sequence labeled) is located between XhoI and BamHI sites.
How to cite: pCS-PesaRlux was a gift from Cynthia Collins (Addgene plasmid # 47640 ; http://n2t.net/addgene:47640 ; RRID:Addgene_47640)
