>Addgene plasmid #47640 | pCS-PesaRlux | depositor partial sequence | sequence record 68329 | PesaR insert between XhoI and BamHI sites in pCS26 (verified by sequencing).
CTCGAGGCAGATTGAGTAACCGTGAATGTTTGTACAAATGTTTCAAAGATGTTACTATGAGTGTCCCGGC
CAGCATCACTTTATATTTTGTGACGTCTGGCCGGACGTTTTCCCTAGTGTTGGCTGTTTTAGCGACCTGG
CCGTACAGGTCAGGTTTTTTTTTACCGCTAAACAACTGAAGCCATTGTAACCTCTGAATGATTCATTGTA
AGTTACTCTTAAGTATCATCTTGCCTGTACTATAGTGCAGGTTAAGTCCACGTTAAGTAAAAGAAGCAGC
GGATCC
