>Addgene plasmid #47640 | pCS-PesaRlux | addgene partial sequence | sequence record 70011 | Neo-R 5'-GCCCAGTCATAGCCGAATAG-3'
TCCATCTTGTTCAATCATGCGAAACGATCCTCATCCTGTCTCTTGATCAGATCTTGATCCCCTGCGCCAT
CAGATCCTTGGCGGCAAGAAAGCCATCCAGTTTACTTTGCAGGGCTTCCCAACCTTACCAGAGGGCGCCC
CAGCTGGCAATTCCGACGTCTAAGAAACCATTATTATCATGACATTAACCTATAAAAATAGGCGTATCAC
GAGGCCCTTTCGTCTTCACCTCGAGGCAGATTGAGTAACCGTGAATGTTTGTACAAATGTTTCAAAGATG
TTACTATGAGTGTCCCGGCCAGCATCACTTTATATTTTGTGACGTCTGGCCGGACGTTTTCCCTAGTGTT
GGCTGTTTTAGCGACCTGGCCGTACAGGTCAGGTTTTTTTTTACCGCTAAACAACTGAAGCCATTGTAAC
CTCTGAATGATTCATTGTAAGTTACTCTTAAGTATCATCTTGCCTGTACTATAGTGCAGGTTAAGTCCAC
GTTAAGTAAAAGAAGCAGCGGATCCTCTAGTTGCGGCCGCAAATGGATGGCAAATATGACTAAAAAAATT
TCATTCATTATTAACGGCCAGGTTGAAATCTTTCCCGAAAGTGATGATTTAGTGCAATCCATTAATTTTG
GTGATAATAGTGTTTACCTGCCAATATTGAATGACTCTCATGTAAAAAACATTATTGATTGTAATGGAAA
TAACGAATTACGGTTGCATAACATTGTCAATTTTCTCTATACGGTAGGGCAAAGATGGAAAAATGAAGAA
TACTCAAGACGCAGGACATACATTCGTGACTT
