>Addgene plasmid #47640 | pCS-PesaRlux | addgene partial sequence | sequence record 70427 | luxA-F 5'-tggggcattggtatgattct-3'
ACCAACAGAGGTTATGATTTCAATAAAGGGCAGTGGCGTGACTTTGTATTAAAAGGACATAAAGATACTA
ATCGCCGTATTGATTACAGTTACGAAATCAATCCCGTGGGAACGCCGCAGGAATGTATTGACATAATTCA
AAAAGACATTGATGCTACAGGAATATCAAATATTTGTTGTGGATTTGAAGCTAATGGAACAGTAGACGAA
ATTATTGCTTCCATGAAGCTCTTCCAGTCTGATGTCATGCCATTTCTTAAAGAAAAACAACGTTCGCTAT
TATATTAGCTAAGGAGAAAGAAATGAAATTTGGATTGTTCTTCCTTAACTTCATCAATTCAACAACTGTT
CAAGAACAAAGTATAGTTCGCATGCAGGAAATAACGGAGTATGTTGATAAGTTGAATTTTGAACAGATTT
TAGTGTATGAAAATCATTTTTCAGATAATGGTGTTGTCGGCGCTCCTCTGACTGTTTCTGGTTTTCTGCT
CGGTTTAACAGAGAAAATTAAAATTGGTTCATTAAATCACATCATTACAACTCATCATCCTGTCCGCATA
GCGGAGGAAGCTTGCTTATTGGATCAGTTAAGTGAAGGGAGATTTATTTTAGGGTTTAGTGATTGCGAAA
AAAAAGATGAAATGCATTTTTTTAATCGCCCGGTTGAATATCAACAGCAACTATTTGAAGAGTGTTATGA
AATCATTAACGATGCTTTAACAACAGGCTATTGTAATCCAGATAACGATTTTTATAGCTTCCCTAAAATA
TCTGTAAATCCCCATGCTTATACGCCAGGCGGACCTCGGAAATATGTAACAGCAACCAGTCATCATA
