>Addgene plasmid #47640 | pCS-PesaRlux | addgene partial sequence | sequence record 70428 | luxC-F 5'-ggtgcggaaaggattgtaga-3'
GGTGGATCTCATGACGGAATGAGACCGTTGCAACGATTAGTGACATATATTTCTCATGAAAGGCCATCTA
ACTATACGGCTAAGGATGTTGCGGTTGAAATAGAACAGACTCGATTCCTGGAAGAAGATAAGTTCCTTGT
ATTTGTCCCATAATAGGTAAAAAGTATGGAAAATGAATCAAAATATAAAACCATCGACCACGTTATTTGT
GTTGAAGGAAATAAAAAAATTCATGTTTGGGAAACGCTGCCAGAAGAAAACAGCCCAAAGAGAAAGAATG
CCATTATTATTGCGTCTGGTTTTGCCCGCAGGATGGATCATTTTGCTGGTCTGGCGGAATATTTATCGCG
GAATGGATTTCATGTGATCCGCTATGATTCGCTTCACCACGTTGGATTGAGTTCAGGGACAATTGATGAA
TTTACAATGTCTATAGGAAAGCAGAGCTTGTTAGCAGTGGTTGATTGGTTAACTACACGAAAAATAAATA
ACTTCGGTATGTTGGCTTCAAGCTTATCTGCGCGGATAGCTTATGCAAGCCTATCTGAAATCAATGCTTC
GTTTTTAATCACCGCAGTCGGTGTTGTTAACTTAAGATATTCTCTTGAAAGAGCTTTAGGGTTTGATTAT
CTCAGTCTACCCATTAATGAATTGCCGAATAATCTAGATTTTGAAGGCCATAAATTGGGTGCTGAAGTCT
TTGCGAGAGATTGTCTTGATTTTGGTTGGGAAGATTTAGCTTCTACAATTAATAACATGATGTATCTTGA
TATACCGTTTATTGCTTTTACTGCAAATAACGATAATTGGG
