>Addgene plasmid #47640 | pCS-PesaRlux | addgene partial sequence | sequence record 71963 | luxE-F 5'-TGAGGATGAAATGCAGCGTA-3'
AACGCCGGGGTTGATGAGTTATATGGATGCGTCAGCAACCAGTTATCCAGCATTTATTGTTACCGATGAT
GTCGGGATAATTAGCAGAGAATATGGTAAGTATCCCGGCGTGCTCGTTGAAATTTTACGTCGCGTCAATA
CGAGGACGCAGAAAGGGTGTGCTTTAAGCTTAACCGAAGCGTTTGATAGTTGATATCCTTTGCCTGCGGC
CGCAACTAGAGGCATCAAATAAAACGAAAGGCTCAGTCGAAAGACTGGGCCTTTCGTTTTATCTGTTGTT
TGTCGGTGAACGCTCTCCTGAGTAGGACAAATCCGCCGCCCTAGACCTAGCCTTAATTAAGGCTAGGGTA
CGGGTTTTGCTGCCCGCAAACGGGCTGTTCTGGTGTTGCTAGTTTGTTATCAGAATCGCAGATCCGGCTT
CAGCCGGTTTGCCGGCTGAAAGCGCTATTTCTTCCAGAATTGCCATGATTTTTTCCCCACGGGAGGCGTC
ACTGGCTCCCGTGTTGTCGGCAGCTTTGATTCGATAAGCAGCATCGCCTGTTTCAGGCTGTCTATGTGTG
ACTGTTGAGCTGTAACAAGTTGTCTCAGGTGTTCAATTTCATGTTCTAGTTGCTTTGTTTTACTGGTTTC
ACCTGTTCTATTAGGTGTTACATGCTGTTCATCTGTTACATTGTCGATCTGTTCATGGTGAACAGCTTTG
AATGCACCAAAAACTCGT
